>Addgene plasmid #152015 | pGBW-m4133165 | depositor full sequence | sequence record 295027 | Full Sequence
CACCATGATTGTTAATAATTGGTTGAAGCAGTTAATTAAAGTTACACTTGTGTTCCTTTTTGTTGCTGCT
ATTTTCTATTTAATAACACCTGTTCATGTCATGTCTAAACATACTGACTTTTCAAGTGAAATCATAGGAT
ACAAGGCTATTGATGGTGGTGTCACTCGTGACATAGCATCTACAGATACTTGTTTTGCTAACAAACATGC
TGATTTTGACACATGGTTTAGCCAGCGTGGTGGTAGTTATACTAATGACAAAGCTTGCCCATTGATTGCT
GCAGTCATAACAAGAGAAGTGGGTTTTGTCGTGCCTGGTTTGCCTGGCACGATATTACGCACAACTAATG
GTGACTTTTTGCATTTCTTACCTAGAGTTTTTAGTGCAGTTGGTAACATCTGTTACACACCATCAAAACT
TATAGAGTACACTGACTTTGCAACATCAGCTTGTGTTTTGGCTGCTGAATGTACAATTTTTAAAGATGCT
TCTGGTAAGCCAGTACCATATTGTTATGATACCAATGTACTAGAAGGTTCTGTTGCTTATGAAAGTTTAC
GCCCTGACACACGTTATGTGCTCATGGATGGCTCTATTATTCAATTTCCTAACACCTACCTTGAAGGTTC
TGTTAGAGTGGTAACAACTTTTGATTCTGAGTACTGTAGGCACGGCACTTGTGAAAGATCAGAAGCTGGT
GTTTGTGTATCTACTAGTGGTAGATGGGTACTTAACAATGATTATTACAGATCTTTACCAGGAGTTTTCT
GTGGTGTAGATGCTGTAAATTTACTTACTAATATGTTTACACCACTAATTCAACCTATTGGTGCTTTGGA
CATATCAGCATCTATAGTAGCTGGTGGTATTGTAGCTATCGTAGTAACATGCCTTGCCTACTATTTTATG
AGGTTTAGAAGAGCTTTTGGTGAATACAGTCATGTAGTTGCCTTTAATACTTTACTATTCCTTATGTCAT
TCACTGTACTCTGTTTAACACCAGTTTACTCATTCTTACCTGGTGTTTATTCTGTTATTTACTTGTACTT
GACATTTTATCTTACTAATGATGTTTCTTTTTTAGCACATATTCAGTGGATGGTTATGTTCACACCTTTA
GTACCTTTCTGGATAACAATTGCTTATATCATTTGTATTTCCACAAAGCATTTCTATTGGTTCTTTAGTA
ATTACCTAAAGAGACGTGTAGTCTTTAATGGTGTTTCCTTTAGTACTTTTGAAGAAGCTGCGCTGTGCAC
CTTTTTGTTAAATAAAGAAATGTATCTAAAGTTGCGTAGTGATGTGCTATTACCTCTTACGCAATATAAT
AGATACTTAGCTCTTTATAATAAGTACAAGTATTTTAGTGGAGCAATGGATACAACTAGCTACAGAGAAG
CTGCTTGTTGTCATCTCGCAAAGGCTCTCAATGACTTCAGTAACTCAGGTTCTGATGTTCTTTACCAACC
ACCACAAACCTCTATCACCTCAGCTGTTTTGGAAAACCTTTACTTTCAGTCGGGGAAACCTATACCCAAT
CCACTTCTCGGCTTAGATTCTACCTAAGGATCCGCAGGCCTCTGCTAGCTTGACTGACTGAGATACAGCG
TACCTTCAGCTCACAGACATGATAAGATACATTGATGAGTTTGGACAAACCACAACTAGAATGCAGTGAA
AAAAATGCTTTATTTGTGAAATTTGTGATGCTATTGCTTTATTTGTAACCATTATAAGCTGCAATAAACA
AGTTAACAACAACAATTGCATTCATTTTATGTTTCAGGTTCAGGGGGAGGTGTGGGAGGTTTTTTAAAGC
AAGTAAAACCTCTACAAATGTGGTATTGGCCCATCTCTATCGGTATCGTAGCATAACCCCTTGGGGCCTC
TAAACGGGTCTTGAGGGGTTTTTTGTGCCCCTCGGGCCGGATTGCTATCTACCGGCATTGGCGCAGAAAA
AAATGCCTGATGCGACGCTGCGCGTCTTATACTCCCACATATGCCAGATTCAGCAACGGATACGGCTTCC
CCAACTTGCCCACTTCCATACGTGTCCTCCTTACCAGAAATTTATCCTTAAGGTCGTCAGCTATCCTGCA
GGCGATCTCTCGATTTCGATCAAGACATTCCTTTAATGGTCTTTTCTGGACACCACTAGGGGTCAGAAGT
AGTTCATCAAACTTTCTTCCCTCCCTAATCTCATTGGTTACCTTGGGCTATCGAAACTTAATTAACCAGT
CAAGTCAGCTACTTGGCGAGATCGACTTGTCTGGGTTTCGACTACGCTCAGAATTGCGTCAGTCAAGTTC
GATCTGGTCCTTGCTATTGCACCCGTTCTCCGATTACGAGTTTCATTTAAATCATGTGAGCAAAAGGCCA
GCAAAAGGCCAGGAACCGTAAAAAGGCCGCGTTGCTGGCGTTTTTCCATAGGCTCCGCCCCCCTGACGAG
CATCACAAAAATCGACGCTCAAGTCAGAGGTGGCGAAACCCGACAGGACTATAAAGATACCAGGCGTTTC
CCCCTGGAAGCTCCCTCGTGCGCTCTCCTGTTCCGACCCTGCCGCTTACCGGATACCTGTCCGCCTTTCT
CCCTTCGGGAAGCGTGGCGCTTTCTCATAGCTCACGCTGTAGGTATCTCAGTTCGGTGTAGGTCGTTCGC
TCCAAGCTGGGCTGTGTGCACGAACCCCCCGTTCAGCCCGACCGCTGCGCCTTATCCGGTAACTATCGTC
TTGAGTCCAACCCGGTAAGACACGACTTATCGCCACTGGCAGCAGCCACTGGTAACAGGATTAGCAGAGC
GAGGTATGTAGGCGGTGCTACAGAGTTCTTGAAGTGGTGGCCTAACTACGGCTACACTAGAAGAACAGTA
TTTGGTATCTGCGCTCTGCTGAAGCCAGTTACCTTCGGAAAAAGAGTTGGTAGCTCTTGATCCGGCAAAC
AAACCACCGCTGGTAGCGGTGGTTTTTTTGTTTGCAAGCAGCAGATTACGCGCAGAAAAAAAGGATCTCA
AGAAGATCCTTTGATCTTTTCTACGGGGTCTGACGCTCAGTGGAACGAAAACTCACGTTAAGGGATTTTG
GTCATGAGATTATCAAAAAGGATCTTCACCTAGATCCTTTTAAATTAAAAATGAAGTTTTAAATCAATCT
AAAGTATATATGAGTAAACTTGGTCTGACAGTTACCAATGCTTAATCAGTGAGGCACCTATCTCAGCGAT
CTGTCTATTTCGTTCATCCATAGTTGCATTTAAATTTCCGAACTCTCCAAGGCCCTCGTCGGAAAATCTT
CAAACCTTTCGTCCGATCCATCTTGCAGGCTACCTCTCGAACGAACTATCGCAAGTCTCTTGGCCGGCCT
TGCGCCTTGGCTATTGCTTGGCAGCGCCTATCGCCAGGTATTACTCCAATCCCGAATATCCGAGATCGGG
ATCACCCGAGAGAAGTTCAACCTACATCCTCAATCCCGATCTATCCGAGATCCGAGGAATATCGAAATCG
GGGCGCGCCTGGCCTCCGCGCCGGGTTTTGGCGCCTCCCGCGGGCGCCCCCCTCGTCACGGCGAGCGCTG
CCACGTCAGACGAAGGGCGCAGGAGCGTCCTGATCCTTCCGCCCGGACGCTCAGGACAGCGGCCCGCTGC
TCATAAGACTCGGCCTTAGAACCCCAGTATCAGCAGAAGGACATTTTAGGACGGGACTTGGGTGACTCTA
GGGCACTGGTTTTCTTTCCAGAGAGCGGAACAGGCGAGGAAAAGTAGTCCCTTCTCGGCGATTCTGCGGA
GGGATCTCCGTGGGGCGGTGAACGCCGATGATTATATAAGGACGCGCCGGGTGTGGCACAGCTAGTTCCG
TCGCAGCCGGGATTTGGGTCGCGGTTCTTGTTTGTGGATCGCTGTGATCGTCACTTGGTGAGTAGCGGGC
TGCTGGGCTGGCCGGGGCTTTCGTGGCCGCCGGGCCGCTCGGTGGGACGGAAGCGTGTGGAGAGACCGCC
AAGGGCTGTAGTCTGGGTCCGCGAGCAAGGTTGCCCTGAACTGGGGGTTGGGGGGAGCGCAGCAAAATGG
CGGCTGTTCCCGAGTCTTGAATGGAAGACGCTTGTGAGGCGGGCTGTGAGGTCGTTGAAACAAGGTGGGG
GGCATGGTGGGCGGCAAGAACCCAAGGTCTTGAGCCCTTCGCTAATGCGGGAAAGCTCTTATTCGGGTGA
GATGGGCTGGGCACCATCTGGGGACCCTGACGTGAAGTTTGTCACTGACTGGAGAACTCGGTTTGTCGTC
TGTTGCGGGGGCGGCAGTTATGGCGGTGCCGTTGGGCAGTGCACCCGTACCTTTGGGAGCGCGCGCCCTC
GTCGTGTCGTGACGTCACCCGTTCTGTTGGCTTATAATGCAGGGTGGGGCCACCTGCCGGTAGGTGTGCG
GTAGGCTTTTCTCCGTCGCAGGACGCAGGGTTCGGGCCTAGGGTAGGCTCTCCTGAATCGACAGGCGCCG
GACCTCTGGTGAGGGGAGGGATAAGTGAGGCGTCAGTTTCTTTGGTCGGTTTTATGTACCTATCTTCTTA
AGTAGCTGAAGCTCCGGTTTTGAACTATGCGCTCGGGGTTGGCGAGTGTGTTTTGTGAAGTTTTTTAGGC
ACCTTTTGAAATGTAATCATTTGGGTCAATATGTAATTTTCAGTGTTAGACTTGTAAATTGTCCGCTAAA
TTCTGGCCGTTTTTGGCTTTTTTGTTAGACAACATGGGTAAAAAGCCTGAACTCACCGCGACGTCTGTCG
AGAAGTTTCTGATCGAAAAGTTCGACAGCGTCTCCGACCTGATGCAGCTCTCGGAGGGCGAAGAATCTCG
TGCTTTCAGCTTCGATGTAGGAGGGCGTGGATATGTCCTGCGGGTAAATAGCTGCGCCGATGGTTTCTAC
AAAGATCGTTATGTTTATCGGCACTTTGCATCCGCCGCGCTCCCGATTCCGGAAGTGCTTGACATTGGGG
AGTTCAGCGAGAGCCTGACCTATTGCATCTCCCGCCGTGCACAGGGTGTCACGTTGCAAGACCTGCCTGA
AACCGAACTGCCCGCTGTTCTGCAGCCGGTCGCGGAGGCAATGGATGCCATCGCTGCCGCCGATCTTAGC
CAGACGAGCGGGTTCGGCCCATTCGGACCGCAAGGAATCGGTCAATACACTACATGGCGTGATTTCATAT
GCGCGATTGCTGATCCCCATGTGTATCACTGGCAAACTGTGATGGACGACACCGTCAGTGCGTCCGTCGC
GCAGGCTCTCGATGAGCTGATGCTTTGGGCCGAGGACTGCCCCGAAGTCCGGCACCTCGTGCACGCGGAT
TTCGGCTCCAACAATGTCCTGACGGACAATGGCCGCATAACAGCGGTCATTGACTGGAGCGAGGCGATGT
TCGGGGATTCCCAATACGAGGTCGCCAACATCTTCTTCTGGAGGCCGTGGTTGGCTTGTATGGAGCAGCA
GACGCGCTACTTCGAGCGGAGGCATCCGGAGCTTGCAGGATCGCCCCGGCTCCGGGCGTATATGCTCCGC
ATTGGTCTTGACCAACTCTATCAGAGCTTGGTTGACGGCAATTTCGATGATGCAGCTTGGGCGCAGGGTC
GATGCGACGCAATCGTCCGATCCGGAGCCGGGACTGTCGGGCGTACACAAATCGCCCGCAGAAGCGCCGC
CGTCTGGACCGATGGCTGTGTAGAAGTACTCGCCGATAGTGGAAACCGACGCCCCAGCACTCGTCCGAGG
GCAAAGGAATAAGCTAGTATGTAAGCCTAGTCTTAGATAATAAAATCGCTATCCATCGAAGATGGATGTG
TGTTGGTTTTTTGTGTGTGTAACGCTAGGCGCGCCTGGTGTACCGAGAACGATCCTCTCAGTGCGAGTCT
CGACGATCCATATCGTTGCTTGGCAGTCAGCCAGTCGGAATCCAGCTTGGGACCCAGGAAGTCCAATCGT
CAGATATTGTACTCAAGCCTGGTCACGGCAGCGTACCGATCTGTTTAAACCTAGATATTGATAGTCTGAT
CGGTCAACGTATAATCGAGTCCTAGCTTTTGCAAACATCTATCAAGAGACAGGATCAGCAGGAGGCTTTC
GCATGAGTATTCAACATTTCCGTGTCGCCCTTATTCCCTTTTTTGCGGCATTTTGCCTTCCTGTTTTTGC
TCACCCAGAAACGCTGGTGAAAGTAAAAGATGCTGAAGATCAGTTGGGTGCGCGAGTGGGTTACATCGAA
CTGGATCTCAACAGCGGTAAGATCCTTGAGAGTTTTCGCCCCGAAGAACGCTTTCCAATGATGAGCACTT
TTAAAGTTCTGCTATGTGGCGCGGTATTATCCCGTATTGACGCCGGGCAAGAGCAACTCGGTCGCCGCAT
ACACTATTCTCAGAATGACTTGGTTGAGTATTCACCAGTCACAGAAAAGCATCTTACGGATGGCATGACA
GTAAGAGAATTATGCAGTGCTGCCATAACCATGAGTGATAACACTGCGGCCAACTTACTTCTGACAACGA
TTGGAGGACCGAAGGAGCTAACCGCTTTTTTGCACAACATGGGGGATCATGTAACTCGCCTTGATCGTTG
GGAACCGGAGCTGAATGAAGCCATACCAAACGACGAGCGTGACACCACGATGCCTGTAGCAATGGCAACA
ACCTTGCGTAAACTATTAACTGGCGAACTACTTACTCTAGCTTCCCGGCAACAGTTGATAGACTGGATGG
AGGCGGATAAAGTTGCAGGACCACTTCTGCGCTCGGCCCTTCCGGCTGGCTGGTTTATTGCTGATAAATC
TGGAGCCGGTGAGCGTGGGTCTCGCGGTATCATTGCAGCACTGGGGCCAGATGGTAAGCCCTCCCGTATC
GTAGTTATCTACACGACGGGGAGTCAGGCAACTATGGATGAACGAAATAGACAGATCGCTGAGATAGGTG
CCTCACTGATTAAGCATTGGTAACCGATTCTAGGTGCATTGGCGCAGAAAAAAATGCCTGATGCGACGCT
GCGCGTCTTATACTCCCACATATGCCAGATTCAGCAACGGATACGGCTTCCCCAACTTGCCCACTTCCAT
ACGTGTCCTCCTTACCAGAAATTTATCCTTAAGATCGTTTAAACTCGACTCTGGCTCTATCGAATCTCCG
TCGTTTCGAGCTTACGCGAACAGCCGTGGCGCTCATTTGCTCGTCGGGCATCGAATCTCGTCAGCTATCG
TCAGCTTACCTTTTTGGCAGCGATCGCGGCTCCCGACATCTTGGACCATTAGCTCCACAGGTATCTTCTT
CCCTCTAGTGGTCATAACAGCAGCTTCAGCTACCTCTCAATTCAAAAAACCCCTCAAGACCCGTTTAGAG
GCCCCAAGGGGTTATGCTATCAATCGTTGCGTTACACACACAAAAAACCAACACACATCCATCTTCGATG
GATAGCGATTTTATTATCTAACTGCTGATCGAGTGTAGCCAGATCTAGTAATCAATTACGGGGTCATTAG
TTCATAGCCCATATATGGAGTTCCGCGTTACATAACTTACGGTAAATGGCCCGCCTGGCTGACCGCCCAA
CGACCCCCGCCCATTGACGTCAATAATGACGTATGTTCCCATAGTAACGCCAATAGGGACTTTCCATTGA
CGTCAATGGGTGGAGTATTTACGGTAAACTGCCCACTTGGCAGTACATCAAGTGTATCATATGCCAAGTA
CGCCCCCTATTGACGTCAATGACGGTAAATGGCCCGCCTGGCATTATGCCCAGTACATGACCTTATGGGA
CTTTCCTACTTGGCAGTACATCTACGTATTAGTCATCGCTATTACCATGCTGATGCGGTTTTGGCAGTAC
ATCAATGGGCGTGGATAGCGGTTTGACTCACGGGGATTTCCAAGTCTCCACCCCATTGACGTCAATGGGA
GTTTGTTTTGGCACCAAAATCAACGGGACTTTCCAAAATGTCGTAACAACTCCGCCCCATTGACGCAAAT
GGGCGGTAGGCGTGTACGGTGGGAGGTCTATATAAGCAGAGCTGGTTTAGTGAACCGTCAGATCAGATCT
TTGTCGATCCTACCATCCACTCGACACACCCGCCAGCGGCCGC
Features (pLannotate 1.2.2; 19 found; start..end, strand, type, name):
      8..1528    +  CDS            R1A_SARS2 (fragment): Experimental evidence at protein level: Swiss-Prot protein existence level 1. [Non-structural protein 10]: Plays a pivotal role in viral transcription by stimulating both nsp14 3'-5' exoribonuclease and nsp16 2'-O-methyltransferase activities. Therefore plays an essential role in viral mRNAs cap methylation. From Severe acute respiratory syndrome coronavirus 2 (2019-nCoV) (SARS-CoV-2).
   1633..1754    -  polyA_signal   SV40 poly(A) signal: SV40 polyadenylation signal
   1777..1846    -  CDS            large T antigen (fragment): large T antigen from SV40 (simian virus 40)
   1869..1915    +  terminator     T7 terminator: transcription terminator for bacteriophage T7 RNA polymerase
   1945..2081    +  terminator     rrnG terminator: transcription terminator from the E. coli ribosomal RNA rrnG operon (Albrechtsen et al., 1991)
   2126..2197    +  misc_feature   3' β-globin insulator: insulator downstream of the human β-globin locus (Farrell et al., 2002)
   2423..3011    -  rep_origin     ori: high-copy-number ColE1/pMB1/pBR322/pUC origin of replication
   3183..3247    -  CDS            bla(M) (fragment): β-lactamase lacking the signal sequence; bla(M); allows cytosolic expression of β-lactamase
   3511..4720    +  promoter       UbC promoter: human ubiquitin C promoter
   4730..5751    +  CDS            HygR (fragment): hygromycin B phosphotransferase confers resistance to hygromycin
   5779..5827    +  polyA_signal   poly(A) signal: synthetic polyadenylation signal
   6093..6953    +  CDS            AmpR: β-lactamase; bla; confers resistance to ampicillin, carbenicillin, and related antibiotics
   6966..7102    +  terminator     rrnG terminator: transcription terminator from the E. coli ribosomal RNA rrnG operon (Albrechtsen et al., 1991)
   7247..7318    +  misc_feature   5' β-globin insulator: insulator upstream of the human β-globin locus (Farrell et al., 2002)
   7323..7369    -  terminator     T7 terminator: transcription terminator for bacteriophage T7 RNA polymerase
   7387..7435    -  polyA_signal   poly(A) signal: synthetic polyadenylation signal
   7516..7819    +  enhancer       CMV enhancer: human cytomegalovirus immediate early enhancer
   7892..7909    -  promoter       CMV promoter (fragment): human cytomegalovirus (CMV) immediate early promoter
   7972..8023    +  promoter       CMVd2 promoter: truncated human cytomegalovirus (CMV) immediate early promoter that yields moderately reduced expression relative to the full-length promoter
