[The description below was written by a language model from this plasmid's Addgene catalogue record and pLannotate feature annotations shown in this document.]
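Description:
pGBW-m4133165 is a mammalian expression plasmid carrying the wild-type SARS-CoV-2 non-structural protein 4 (nsp4) coding sequence in the pTwist_CMV_Hygro_6 backbone. The full depositor sequence is 8,093 nt. It is propagated in E. coli as a high-copy plasmid through a ColE1/pUC-type origin and selected with ampicillin via a complete β-lactamase gene. A short additional β-lactamase fragment is also annotated near the origin. For selection in mammalian cells, a separate cassette places the hygromycin B phosphotransferase gene under the human ubiquitin C promoter, followed by a synthetic polyadenylation signal.

The nsp4 insert, a segment of the viral ORF1ab polyprotein, appears in the feature table as a fragment of the SARS-CoV-2 replicase polyprotein 1a. The functional text attached to that automated hit describes nsp10, which reflects the generic polyprotein database entry rather than the catalogued insert. Expression is driven by CMV immediate-early elements, annotated as the CMV enhancer plus promoter fragments that lie just upstream of the coding sequence across the circular junction. An SV40 polyadenylation signal is annotated downstream of the insert, although on the opposite strand. The catalogue lists a backbone-encoded C-terminal TEV-cleavable V5 tag, which would allow immunodetection or pull-down and then tag removal, but these elements are not annotated separately in the table. The expression unit is bracketed by 5' and 3' β-globin insulator elements, together with T7 and rrnG terminators and a synthetic poly(A) signal, which serve to limit transcriptional read-through between plasmid modules. The construct is intended for expressing nsp4 in mammalian cells, and the hygromycin marker offers the option of stable selection.
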