Addgene plasmid #152015: pGBW-m4133165
Purpose: Mammalian expression plasmid for SARS-CoV-2 nsp4
Depositing lab: Ginkgo Bioworks & Benjie Chen. Depositing organization: Ginkgo Bioworks.
Backbone
  Vector backbone: pTwist_CMV_Hygro_6
  Backbone size w/o insert (bp): 6525
  Vector type: Mammalian Expression
  Selectable markers: Hygromycin
Growth in bacteria
  Bacterial resistance: Ampicillin, 100 μg/mL
  Growth temperature: 37°C
  Growth strain: DH5alpha
  Copy number: High Copy
Gene/Insert
  Gene/Insert name: SARS-CoV-2 nsp4
  Species: Severe acute respiratory syndrome coronavirus 2
  Insert size (bp): 1493
  Mutation: wt
  Entrez Gene: ORF1ab (a.k.a. GU280_gp01)
  Promoter: CMV
  Tag / fusion protein: Cleavable TEV;V5 (C terminal on backbone)
  Cloning method: Unknown
Resource information
  A portion of this plasmid was derived from a plasmid made by: GinkgoBioworks
Depositor comments: NCBI reference sequence: YP_009725300.1
How to cite: pGBW-m4133165 was a gift from Ginkgo Bioworks & Benjie Chen (Addgene plasmid # 152015 ; http://n2t.net/addgene:152015 ; RRID:Addgene_152015)
